Addgene plasmid #218357: pMApra-Ptac
Purpose: (Empty Backbone) Empty vector with lacIq-Ptac expression system
Depositing lab: Michael Gebhardt. Depositing organization: University of Iowa. Publication: A series of vectors for inducible gene expression in multidrug-resistant Acinetobacter baumannii. Intorcia V, Sava RL, Schroeder GP, Gebhardt MJ. Appl Environ Microbiol. 2024 Sep 18;90(9):e0047424. doi: 10.1128/aem.00474-24. Epub 2024 Aug 20. PubMed 39162403.
Backbone
  Vector backbone: pMMB207
  Vector type: Bacterial Expression
Growth in bacteria
  Bacterial resistance: Apramycin, 25 μg/mL
  Growth temperature: 37°C
  Growth strain: DH5alpha
  Copy number: Low Copy
Gene/Insert
  Gene/Insert name: None
Terms and licenses: Academic/Nonprofit Terms; Industry Terms: Not Available to Industry
Depositor comments: Gebhardt lab ID # pMJG120.
How to cite: pMApra-Ptac was a gift from Michael Gebhardt (Addgene plasmid # 218357 ; http://n2t.net/addgene:218357 ; RRID:Addgene_218357)
