[The description below was written by a language model from this plasmid's Addgene catalogue record and pLannotate feature annotations shown in this document.]
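Description:
pMApra-Ptac is an empty bacterial expression vector of about 9.8 kb, built on the pMMB207 backbone and designed for IPTG-inducible gene expression, with the associated publication placing it in a vector series for multidrug-resistant Acinetobacter baumannii. It replicates through the broad-host-range RSF1010 system: the feature table shows the RSF1010 oriV together with the repA, repB and repC genes that this origin requires, plus an R1162-like antisense RNA. This replicon allows maintenance in diverse Gram-negative hosts, and the record lists the plasmid as low copy. An RSF1010 oriT with the mobB and mobC genes is also annotated, so the plasmid should be mobilisable by conjugation when transfer functions are supplied by a helper.

Selection is by apramycin, conferred by an intact aac(3)IV aminoglycoside acetyltransferase gene. This cassette sits between two fragments of the chloramphenicol acetyltransferase gene, which suggests that the apramycin marker was inserted into, and disrupts, the original chloramphenicol resistance gene of pMMB207. A truncated β-lactamase fragment and pieces of IS1 and an integrase are also annotated and appear to be non-functional backbone remnants.

The expression module consists of lacI driven by the up-mutated lacIq promoter, oriented divergently from a tac promoter with its lac operator. This is followed by a pUC18/19-type multiple cloning site and then a 5S rRNA segment with the rrnB T1 and T2 terminators. No insert is present. A gene cloned into the polylinker is repressed by the abundant Lac repressor and induced with IPTG, making the vector useful for controlled expression or complementation in strains where common resistance markers are unusable.
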