Features (pLannotate 1.2.2; 25 found; start..end, strand, type, name):
      1..840     +  CDS            RSF1010 RepA: replication protein A of the broad-host-range plasmid RSF1010 (Scholz et al., 1989); repA
    827..1678    +  CDS            RSF1010 RepC (fragment): replication protein C of the broad-host-range plasmid RSF1010 (Scholz et al., 1989); repC
   1955..3037    -  CDS            lacI: lac repressor; lacI; The lac repressor binds to the lac operator to inhibit transcription in E. coli. This inhibition can be relieved by adding lactose or isopropyl-β-D-thiogalactopyranoside (IPTG).
   3038..3115    -  promoter       lacIq promoter: lacI (mutant); In the lacIq allele, a single base change in the promoter boosts expression of the lacI gene about 10-fold.
   3168..3269    -  CDS            yciV (fragment): RNAAM_ECOLI - Also known as trpH From Escherichia coli (strain K12).
   3345..3373    +  promoter       tac promoter: strong E. coli promoter; hybrid between the trp and lac UV5 promoters
   3381..3397    +  protein_bind   lac operator: The lac repressor binds to the lac operator to inhibit transcription in E. coli. This inhibition can be relieved by adding lactose or isopropyl-β-D-thiogalactopyranoside (IPTG). lac repressor encoded by lacI
   3414..3470    +  misc_feature   MCS: pUC18/19 multiple cloning site
   3554..3669    +  ncRNA          5S rRNA: Accession: RF00001 - 5S ribosomal RNA
   3673..3759    +  terminator     rrnB T1 terminator: Escherichia coli rrnB; transcription terminator T1 from the E. coli rrnB gene
   3851..3878    +  terminator     rrnB T2 terminator: transcription terminator T2 from the E. coli rrnB gene
   3897..3988    +  promoter       AmpR promoter: bla
   3989..4177    +  CDS            AmpR (fragment): β-lactamase; bla; confers resistance to ampicillin, carbenicillin, and related antibiotics
   4177..4310    -  mobile_element IS1 (fragment): prokaryotic transposable element IS1
   4431..4533    +  promoter       cat promoter: promoter of the E. coli cat gene encoding chloramphenicol acetyltransferase
   4534..4668    +  CDS            CmR (fragment): chloramphenicol acetyltransferase; cat; confers resistance to chloramphenicol
   4667..4768    -  CDS            int (fragment): INT2_ECOLX - Protein inferred from homology: Swiss-Prot protein existence level 3. Putative integrase believed to be involved in the insertion of antibiotic resistance genes into plasmids and transposons. From Escherichia coli.
   4946..5746    +  CDS            ApmR: aminoglycoside 3-N-acetyltransferase type IV ; aac(3)IV; confers resistance to apramycin (Paget and Davies, 1996)
   5758..5944    +  CDS            CmR (fragment): chloramphenicol acetyltransferase; cat; confers resistance to chloramphenicol
   6276..6670    -  rep_origin     RSF1010 oriV: replication origin of the broad-host-range plasmid RSF1010; requires the RSF1010 RepA/B/C proteins for replication (Scholz et al., 1989)
   6700..6981    -  CDS            mobC: MOBC_ECOLX - Protein predicted: Swiss-Prot protein existence level 4. This protein is essential to promote the specific transfer of the plasmid in the presence of conjugative plasmids. From Escherichia coli.
   7012..7099    +  oriT           RSF1010 oriT: origin of transfer of the broad-host-range plasmid RSF1010 (Scholz et al., 1989)
   7928..8338    +  CDS            mobB: MOBB2_ECOLX - Protein predicted: Swiss-Prot protein existence level 4. This protein is essential to promote the specific transfer of the plasmid in the presence of conjugative plasmids. From Escherichia coli.
   8338..9309    +  CDS            RSF1010 RepB: replication protein B of the broad-host-range plasmid RSF1010 (Scholz et al., 1989); repB
   9752..7       +  ncRNA          Plasmid R1162 (across the origin): Accession: RF00043 - R1162-like plasmid antisense RNA
>Addgene plasmid #218357 | pMApra-Ptac | addgene full sequence | sequence record 432229 | Addgene NGS Result
ATGGCTACCCATAAGCCTATCAATATTCTGGAGGCGTTCGCAGCAGCGCCGCCACCGCTGGACTACGTTT
TGCCCAACATGGTGGCCGGTACGGTCGGGGCGCTGGTGTCGCCCGGTGGTGCCGGTAAATCCATGCTGGC
CCTGCAACTGGCCGCACAGATTGCAGGCGGGCCGGATCTGCTGGAGGTGGGCGAACTGCCCACCGGCCCG
GTGATCTACCTGCCCGCCGAAGACCCGCCCACCGCCATTCATCACCGCCTGCACGCCCTTGGGGCGCACC
TCAGCGCCGAGGAACGGCAAGCCGTGGCTGACGGCCTGCTGATCCAGCCGCTGATCGGCAGCCTGCCCAA
CATCATGGCCCCGGAGTGGTTCGACGGCCTCAAGCGCGCCGCCGAGGGCCGCCGCCTGATGGTGCTGGAC
ACGCTGCGCCGGTTCCACATCGAGGAAGAAAACGCCAGCGGCCCCATGGCCCAGGTCATCGGTCGCATGG
AGGCCATCGCCGCCGATACCGGGTGCTCTATCGTGTTCCTGCACCATGCCAGCAAGGGCGCGGCCATGAT
GGGCGCAGGCGACCAGCAGCAGGCCAGCCGGGGCAGCTCGGTACTGGTCGATAACATCCGCTGGCAGTCC
TACCTGTCGAGCATGACCAGCGCCGAGGCCGAGGAATGGGGTGTGGACGACGACCAGCGCCGGTTCTTCG
TCCGCTTCGGTGTGAGCAAGGCCAACTATGGCGCACCGTTCGCTGATCGGTGGTTCAGGCGGCATGACGG
CGGGGTGCTCAAGCCCGCCGTGCTGGAGAGGCAGCGCAAGAGCAAGGGGGTGCCCCGTGGTGAAGCCTAA
GAACAAGCACAGCCTCAGCCACGTCCGGCACGACCCGGCGCACTGTCTGGCCCCCGGCCTGTTCCGTGCC
CTCAAGCGGGGCGAGCGCAAGCGCAGCAAGCTGGACGTGACGTATGACTACGGCGACGGCAAGCGGATCG
AGTTCAGCGGCCCGGAGCCGCTGGGCGCTGATGATCTGCGCATCCTGCAAGGGCTGGTGGCCATGGCTGG
GCCTAATGGCCTAGTGCTTGGCCCGGAACCCAAGACCGAAGGCGGACGGCAGCTCCGGCTGTTCCTGGAA
CCCAAGTGGGAGGCCGTCACCGCTGATGCCATGGTGGTCAAAGGTAGCTATCGGGCGCTGGCAAAGGAAA
TCGGGGCAGAGGTCGATAGTGGTGGGGCGCTCAAGCACATACAGGACTGCATCGAGCGCCTTTGGAAGGT
ATCCATCATCGCCCAGAATGGCCGCAAGCGGCAGGGGTTTCGGCTGCTGTCGGAGTACGCCAGCGACGAG
GCGGACGGGCGCCTGTACGTGGCCCTGAACCCCTTGATCGCGCAGGCCGTCATGGGTGGCGGCCAGCATG
TGCGCATCAGCATGGACGAGGTGCGGGCGCTGGACAGCGAAACCGCCCGCCTGCTGCACCAGCGGCTGTG
TGGCTGGATCGACCCCGGCAAAACCGGCAAGGCTTCCATAGATACCTTGTGCGGCTATGTCTGGCCGTCA
GAGGCCAGTGGTTCGACCATGCGCAAGCGCCGCCAGCGGGTGCGCGAGGCGTTGCCGGAGCTGGTCGCGC
TGGGCTGGACGGTAACCGAGTTCGCGGCGGGCAAGTACGACATCACCCGGCCCAAGGCGGCAGGCTGACC
CCCCCCACTCTATTGTAAACAAGACATTTTTATCTTTTATATTCAATGGCTTATTTTCCTGCTAATTGGT
AATACCATGAAAAATACCATGCTCAGAAAAGGCTTAACAATATTTTGAAAAATTGCCTACTGAGCGCTGC
CGCACAGCTCCATAGGCCGCTTTCCTGGCTTTGCTTCCAGATGTATGCTCTTCTGCTCCCGAACGCCAGC
AAGACGTAGCCCAGCGCGTCGGCCAGCTTGCAATTCGCGCTAACTTACATTAATTGCGTTGCGCTCACTG
CCCGCTTTCCAGTCGGGAAACCTGTCGTGCCAGCTGCATTAATGAATCGGCCAACGCGCGGGGAGAGGCG
GTTTGCGTATTGGGCGCCAGGGTGGTTTTTCTTTTCACCAGTGAGACGGGCAACAGCTGATTGCCCTTCA
CCGCCTGGCCCTGAGAGAGTTGCAGCAAGCGGTCCACGCTGGTTTGCCCCAGCAGGCGAAAATCCTGTTT
GATGGTGGTTAACGGCGGGATATAACATGAGCTGTCTTCGGTATCGTCGTATCCCACTACCGAGATATCC
GCACCAACGCGCAGCCCGGACTCGGTAATGGCGCGCATTGCGCCCAGCGCCATCTGATCGTTGGCAACCA
GCATCGCAGTGGGAACGATGCCCTCATTCAGCATTTGCATGGTTTGTTGAAAACCGGACATGGCACTCCA
GTCGCCTTCCCGTTCCGCTATCGGCTGAATTTGATTGCGAGTGAGATATTTATGCCAGCCAGCCAGACGC
AGACGCGCCGAGACAGAACTTAATGGGCCCGCTAACAGCGCGATTTGCTGGTGACCCAATGCGACCAGAT
GCTCCACGCCCAGTCGCGTACCGTCTTCATGGGAGAAAATAATACTGTTGATGGGTGTCTGGTCAGAGAC
ATCAAGAAATAACGCCGGAACATTAGTGCAGGCAGCTTCCACAGCAATGGCATCCTGGTCATCCAGCGGA
TAGTTAATGATCAGCCCACTGACGCGTTGCGCGAGAAGATTGTGCACCGCCGCTTTACAGGCTTCGACGC
CGCTTCGTTCTACCATCGACACCACCACGCTGGCACCCAGTTGATCGGCGCGAGATTTAATCGCCGCGAC
AATTTGCGACGGCGCGTGCAGGGCCAGACTGGAGGTGGCAACGCCAATCAGCAACGACTGTTTGCCCGCC
AGTTGTTGTGCCACGCGGTTGGGAATGTAATTCAGCTCCGCCATCGCCGCTTCCACTTTTTCCCGCGTTT
TCGCAGAAACGTGGCTGGCCTGGTTCACCACGCGGGAAACGGTCTGATAAGAGACACCGGCATACTCTGC
GACATCGTATAACGTTACTGGTTTCACATTCACCACCCTGAATTGACTCTCTTCCGGGCGCTATCATGCC
ATACCGCGAAAGGTTTTGCACCATTCGATGGTGTCAACGTAAATGCCGCTTCGCCTTCGCGCGCGAATTG
CAAGCTGATCCGGGCTTATCGACTGCACGGTGCACCAATGCTTCTGGCGTCAGGCAGCCATCGGAAGCTG
TGGTATGGCTGTGCAGGTCGTAAATCACTGCATAATTCGTGTCGCTCAAGGCGCACTCCCGTTCTGGATA
ATGTTTTTTGCGCCGACATCATAACGGTTCTGGCAAATATTCTGAAATGAGCTGTTGACAATTAATCATC
GGCTCGTATAATGTGTGGAATTGTGAGCGGATAACAATTTCACACAGGAAACAGAATTCGAGCTCGGTAC
CCGGGGATCCTCTAGAGTCGACCTGCAGGCATGCAAGCTTGGCTGTTTTGGCGGATGAGAGAAGATTTTC
AGCCTGATACAGATTAAATCAGAACGCAGAAGCGGTCTGATAAAACAGAATTTGCCTGGCGGCAGTAGCG
CGGTGGTCCCACCTGACCCCATGCCGAACTCAGAAGTGAAACGCCGTAGCGCCGATGGTAGTGTGGGGTC
TCCCCATGCGAGAGTAGGGAACTGCCAGGCATCAAATAAAACGAAAGGCTCAGTCGAAAGACTGGGCCTT
TCGTTTTATCTGTTGTTTGTCGGTGAACGCTCTCCTGAGTAGGACAAATCCGCCGGGAGCGGATTTGAAC
GTTGCGAAGCAACGGCCCGGAGGGTGGCGGGCAGGACGCCCGCCATAAACTGCCAGGCATCAAATTAAGC
AGAAGGCCATCCTGACGGATGGCCTTTTTGCGTTTCTACAAACTCTTTTGTTTATTTTTCTAAATACATT
CAAATATGTATCCGCTCATGAGACAATAACCCTGATAAATGCTTCAATAATATTGAAAAAGGAAGAGTAT
GAGTATTCAACATTTCCGTGTCGCCCTTATTCCCTTTTTTGCGGCATTTTGCCTTCCTGTTTTTGCTCAC
CCAGAAACGCTGGTGAAAGTAAAAGATGCTGAAGATCAGTTGGGTGCACGAGTGGGTTACATCGAACTGG
ATCTCAACAGCGGTAAGATCCTTGAGAGTTTTCGCCCCGAAGAACGTGATGTCCGGCGGTGCTTTTGCCG
TTACGCACCACCCCGTCAGTAGCTGAACAGGAGGGACAGCTGATAGAAACAGAAGCCACTGGCCTCAAAA
ACACCATCATACACTAAATCAGTAAGTTGGCAGCATCACCCGACGCACTTTGCGCCGAATAAATACCTGT
GACGGAAGATCACTTCGCAGAATAAATAAATCCTGGTGTCCCTGTTGATACCGGGAAGCCCTGGGCCAAC
TTTTGGCGAAAATGAGACGTTGATCGGCACGTAAGAGGTTCCAACTTTCACCATAATGAAATAAGATCAC
TACCGGGCGTATTTTTTGAGTTATCGAGATTTTCAGGAGCTAAGGAAGCTAAAATGGAGAAAAAAATCAC
TGGATATACCACCGTTGATATATCCCAATGGCATCGTAAAGAACATTTTGAGGCATTTCAGTCAGTTGCT
CAATGTACCTATAACCAGACCGTTCAGCTGGATATTACGGCCTTTTTATCAAGGCCCGATCCTTGGAGCC
CTTGCCCTCCCGCACGATGATCGTGCCGTGATCGAAATCCAGATCCTTGACCCGCAGTTGCAAACCCTCA
CTGATCCGGCTCACGGTAACTGATGCCGTATTTGCAGTACCAGCGTACGGCCCACAGAATGATGTCACGC
TGAAAATGCCGGCCTTTGAATGGGTTCATGTGCAGCTCCATCAGCAAAAGGGGATGATAAGTTTATCACC
ACCTACTATTTGCAACAGTGCCGTTGATCGTGCTATGATCGACTGATGTCATCAGCGGTGGAGTGCAATG
TCGTGCAATACGAATGGCGAAAAGCCGAGCTCATCGGTCAGCTTCTCAACCTTGGGGTTACCCCCGGCGG
TGTGCTGCTGGTCCACAGCTCCTTCCGTAGCGTCCGGCCCCTCGAAGATGGGCCACTTGGACTGATCGAG
GCCCTGCGTGCTGCGCTGGGTCCGGGAGGGACGCTCGTCATGCCCTCGTGGTCAGGTCTGGACGACGAGC
CGTTCGATCCTGCCACGTCGCCCGTTACACCGGACCTTGGAGTTGTCTCTGACACATTCTGGCGCCTGCC
AAATGTAAAGCGCAGCGCCCATCCATTTGCCTTTGCGGCAGCGGGGCCACAGGCAGAGCAGATCATCTCT
GATCCATTGCCCCTGCCACCTCACTCGCCTGCAAGCCCGGTCGCCCGTGTCCATGAACTCGATGGGCAGG
TACTTCTCCTCGGCGTGGGACACGATGCCAACACGACGCTGCATCTTGCCGAGTTGATGGCAAAGGTTCC
CTATGGGGTGCCGAGACACTGCACCATTCTTCAGGATGGCAAGTTGGTACGCGTCGATTATCTCGAGAAT
GACCACTGCTGTGAGCGCTTTGCCTTGGCGGACAGGTGGCTCAAGGAGAAGAGCCTTCAGAAGGAAGGTC
CAGTCGGTCATGCCTTTGCTCGGTTGATCCGCTCCCGCGACATTGTGGCGACAGCCCTGGGTCAACTGGG
CCGAGATCCGTTGATCTTCCTGCATCCGCCAGAGGCGGGATGCGAAGAATGCGATGCCGCTCGCCAGTCG
ATTGGCTGAGCTCATGAAAACGTGGCCAATATGGACAACTTCTTCGCCCCCGTTTTCACCATGGGCAAAT
ATTATACGCAAGGCGACAAGGTGCTGATGCCGCTGGCGATTCAGGTTCATCATGCCGTTTGTGATGGCTT
CCATGTCGGCAGAATGCTTAATGAATTACAACAGTACTGCGATGAGTGGCAGGGCGGGGCGTAATTTTTT
TAAGGCAGTTATTGTCTTCAAATTCCCGTTGCACATAGCCCGGCAATTCCTTTCCCTGCTCTGCCATAAG
CGCAGCGAATGCCGGGTAATACTCGTCAACGATCTGATAGAGAAGGGTTTGCTCGGGTCGGTGGCTCTGG
TAACGACCAGTATCCCGATCCCGGCTGGCCGTCCTGGCCGCCACATGAGGCATGTTCCGCGTCCTTGCAA
TACTGTGTTTACATACAGTCTATCGCTTAGCGGAAAGTTCTTTTACCCTCAGCCGAAATGCCTGCCGTTG
CTAGACATTGCCAGCCAGTGCCCGTCACTCCCGTACTAACTGTCACGAACCCCTGCAATAACTGTCACGC
CCCCCTGCAATAACTGTCACGAACCCCTGCAATAACTGTCACGCCCCCAAACCTGCAAACCCAGCAGGGG
CGGGGGCTGGCGGGGTGTTGGAAAAATCCATCCATGATTATCTAAGAATAATCCACTAGGCGCGGTTATC
AGCGCCCTTGTGGGGCGCTGCTGCCCTTGCCCAATATGCCCGGCCAGAGGCCGGATAGCTGGTCTATTCG
CTGCGCTAGGCTACACACCGCCCCACCGCTGCGCGGCAGGGGGAAAGGCGGGCAAAGCCCGCTAAACCCC
ACACCAAACCCCGCAGAAATACGCTGGAGCGCTTTTAGCCGCTTTAGCGGCCTTTCCCCCTACCCGAAGG
GTGGGGCCGCGTGTGCAGCCCCGCAGGGCCTGTCTCGGTCGATCATTCAGCCCGGCTCATCCTTCTGGCG
TGGCGGCAGACCGAACAAGGCGCGGTCGTGGTCGCGTTCAAGGTACGCATCCATTGCCGCCATGAGCCGA
TCCTCCGGCCACTCGCTGCTGTTCACCTTGGCCAAAATCATGGCCCCCACCAGCACCTTGCGCCTTGTTT
CGTTCTTGCGCTCTTGCTGCTGTTCCCTTGCCCGCACCCGCTGAATTTCGGCATTGATTCGCGCTCGTTG
TTCTTCGAGCTTGGCCAGCCGATCCGCCGCCTTGTTGCTCCCCTTAACCATCTTGACACCCCATTGTTAA
TGTGCTGTCTCGTAGGCTATCATGGAGGCACAGCGGCGGCAATCCCGACCCTACTTTGTAGGGGAGGGCG
CACTTACCGGTTTCTCTTCGAGAAACTGGCCTAACGGCCACCCTTCGGGCGGTGCGCTCTCCGAGGGCCA
TTGCATGGAGCCGAAAAGCAAAAGCAACAGCGAGGCAGCATGGCGATTTATCACCTTACGGCGAAAACCG
GCAGCAGGTCGGGCGGCCAATCGGCCAGGGCCAAGGCCGACTACATCCAGCGCGAAGGCAAGTATGCCCG
CGACATGGATGAAGTCTTGCACGCCGAATCCGGGCACATGCCGGAGTTCGTCGAGCGGCCCGCCGACTAC
TGGGATGCTGCCGACCTGTATGAACGCGCCAATGGGCGGCTGTTCAAGGAGGTCGAATTTGCCCTGCCGG
TCGAGCTGACCCTCGACCAGCAGAAGGCGCTGGCGTCCGAGTTCGCCCAGCACCTGACCGGTGCCGAGCG
CCTGCCGTATACGCTGGCCATCCATGCCGGTGGCGGCGAGAACCCGCACTGCCACCTGATGATCTCCGAG
CGGATCAATGACGGCATCGAGCGGCCCGCCGCTCAGTGGTTCAAGCGGTACAACGGCAAGACCCCGGAGA
AGGGCGGGGCACAGAAGACCGAAGCGCTCAAGCCCAAGGCATGGCTTGAGCAGACCCGCGAGGCATGGGC
CGACCATGCCAACCGGGCATTAGAGCGGGCTGGCCACGACGCCCGCATTGACCACAGAACACTTGAGGCG
CAGGGCATCGAGCGCCTGCCCGGTGTTCACCTGGGGCCGAACGTGGTGGAGATGGAAGGCCGGGGCATCC
GCACCGACCGGGCAGACGTGGCCCTGAACATCGACACCGCCAACGCCCAGATCATCGACTTACAGGAATA
CCGGGAGGCAATAGACCATGAACGCAATCGACAGAGTGAAGAAATCCAGAGGCATCAACGAGTTAGCGGA
GCAGATCGAACCGCTGGCCCAGAGCATGGCGACACTGGCCGACGAAGCCCGGCAGGTCATGAGCCAGACC
CAGCAGGCCAGCGAGGCGCAGGCGGCGGAGTGGCTGAAAGCCCAGCGCCAGACAGGGGCGGCATGGGTGG
AGCTGGCCAAAGAGTTGCGGGAGGTAGCCGCCGAGGTGAGCAGCGCCGCGCAGAGCGCCCGGAGCGCGTC
GCGGGGGTGGCACTGGAAGCTATGGCTAACCGTGATGCTGGCTTCCATGATGCCTACGGTGGTGCTGCTG
ATCGCATCGTTGCTCTTGCTCGACCTGACGCCACTGACAACCGAGGACGGCTCGATCTGGCTGCGCTTGG
TGGCCCGATGAAGAACGACAGGACTTTGCAGGCCATAGGCCGACAGCTCAAGGCCATGGGCTGTGAGCGC
TTCGATATCGGCGTCAGGGACGCCACCACCGGCCAGATGATGAACCGGGAATGGTCAGCCGCCGAAGTGC
TCCAGAACACGCCATGGCTCAAGCGGATGAATGCCCAGGGCAATGACGTGTATATCAGGCCCGCCGAGCA
GGAGCGGCATGGTCTGGTGCTGGTGGACGACCTCAGCGAGTTTGACCTGGATGACATGAAAGCCGAGGGC
CGGGAGCCTGCCCTGGTAGTGGAAACCAGCCCGAAGAACTATCAGGCATGGGTCAAGGTGGCCGACGCCG
CAGGCGGTGAACTTCGGGGGCAGATTGCCCGGACGCTGGCCAGCGAGTACGACGCCGACCCGGCCAGCGC
CGACAGCCGCCACTATGGCCGCTTGGCGGGCTTCACCAACCGCAAGGACAAGCACACCACCCGCGCCGGT
TATCAGCCGTGGGTGCTGCTGCGTGAATCCAAGGGCAAGACCGCCACCGCTGGCCCGGCGCTGGTGCAGC
AGGCTGGCCAGCAGATCGAGCAGGCCCAGCGGCAGCAGGAGAAGGCCCGCAGGCTGGCCAGCCTCGAACT
GCCCGAGCGGCAGCTTAGCCGCCACCGGCGCACGGCGCTGGACGAGTACCGCAGCGAGATGGCCGGGCTG
GTCAAGCGCTTCGGTGATGACCTCAGCAAGTGCGACTTTATCGCCGCGCAGAAGCTGGCCAGCCGGGGCC
GCAGTGCCGAGGAAATCGGCAAGGCCATGGCCGAGGCCAGCCCAGCGCTGGCAGAGCGCAAGCCCGGCCA
CGAAGCGGATTACATCGAGCGCACCGTCAGCAAGGTCATGGGTCTGCCCAGCGTCCAGCTTGCGCGGGCC
GAGCTGGCACGGGCACCGGCACCCCGCCAGCGAGGCATGGACAGGGGCGGGCCAGATTTCAGCATGTAGT
GCTTGCGTTGGTACTCACGCCTGTTATACTATGAGTACTCACGCACAGAAGGGGGTTTTATGGAATACGA
AAAAAGCGCTTCAGGGTCGGTCTACCTGATCAAAAGTGACAAGGGCTATTGGTTGCCCGGTGGCTTTGGT
TATACGTCAAACAAGGCCGAGGCTGGCCGCTTTTCAGTCGCTGATATGGCCAGCCTTAACCTTGACGGCT
GCACCTTGTCCTTGTTCCGCGAAGACAAGCCTTTCGGCCCCGGCAAGTTTCTCGGTGACTGATATGAAAG
ACCAAAAGGACAAGCAGACCGGCGACCTGCTGGCCAGCCCTGACGCTGTACGCCAAGCGCGATATGCCGA
GCGCATGAAGGCCAAAGGGATGCGTCAGCGCAAGTTCTGGCTGACCGACGACGAATACGAGGCGCTGCGC
GAGTGCCTGGAAGAACTCAGAGCGGCGCAGGGCGGGGGTAGTGACCCCGCCAGCGCCTAACCACCAACTG
CCTGCAAAGGAGGCAATCA
